LOCUS       Exported 6458 bp ds-DNA circular SYN 12-MAY-2021
DEFINITION  Gateway ORF clone of human ERBB2 [NM_004448.3] without stop codon
            (for C-terminal fusions).
ACCESSION   .
VERSION     .
KEYWORDS    R777-E062 Hs.ERBB2-nostop
SOURCE      synthetic DNA construct
  ORGANISM  synthetic DNA construct
REFERENCE   1 (bases 1 to 6458)
  TITLE     Esposito lab
REFERENCE   2 (bases 1 to 6458)
  AUTHORS   .
  TITLE     Direct Submission
  JOURNAL   Exported May 12, 2021 from SnapGene Server 1.1.58
            http://www.snapgene.com
FEATURES             Location/Qualifiers
     source          1..6458
                     /organism="synthetic DNA construct"
                     /mol_type="other DNA"
     primer_bind     23..45
                     /label=M13/pUC Forward
                     /note="In lacZ gene"
     primer_bind     37..54
                     /label=M13 Forward
                     /note="In lacZ gene. Also called M13-F20 or M13 (-21)
                     Forward"
     primer_bind     38..54
                     /label=M13 fwd
                     /note="common sequencing primer, one of multiple similar
                     variants"
     protein_bind    84..183
                     /gene="mutant version of attL"
                     /label=attL1
                     /bound_moiety="LR Clonase(TM)"
                     /note="recombination site for the Gateway(R) LR reaction"
     protein_bind    complement(3949..4048)
                     /gene="mutant version of attL"
                     /label=attL2
                     /bound_moiety="LR Clonase(TM)"
                     /note="recombination site for the Gateway(R) LR reaction"
     CDS             4425..5216
                     /codon_start=1
                     /gene="aadA"
                     /product="aminoglycoside adenylyltransferase (Murphy,
                     1985)"
                     /label=SmR
                     /note="confers resistance to spectinomycin and
                     streptomycin"
                     /translation="MREAVIAEVSTQLSEVVGVIERHLEPTLLAVHLYGSAVDGGLKPH
                     SDIDLLVTVTVRLDETTRRALINDLLETSASPGESEILRAVEVTIVVHDDIIPWRYPAK
                     RELQFGEWQRNDILAGIFEPATIDIDLAILLTKAREHSVALVGPAAEELFDPVPEQDLF
                     EALNETLTLWNSPPDWAGDERNVVLTLSRIWYSAVTGKIAPKDVAADWAMERLPAQYQP
                     VILEARQAYLGQEEDRLASRADQLEEFVHYVKGEITKVVGK"
     rep_origin      5309..5897
                     /direction=RIGHT
                     /label=ori
                     /note="high-copy-number ColE1/pMB1/pBR322/pUC origin of
                     replication"
     primer_bind     5798..5817
                     /label=pBR322ori-F
                     /note="pBR322 origin, forward primer"
     primer_bind     6051..6068
                     /label=L4440
                     /note="L4440 vector, forward primer"
     terminator      6227..6254
                     /label=rrnB T2 terminator
                     /note="transcription terminator T2 from the E. coli rrnB
                     gene"
     terminator      6346..6432
                     /gene="Escherichia coli rrnB"
                     /label=rrnB T1 terminator
                     /note="transcription terminator T1 from the E. coli rrnB
                     gene"
ORIGIN
        1 ttaacgctag catggatgtt ttcccagtca cgacgttgta aaacgacggc cagtcttaaa
       61 attcgagctc ggtccgagga tccgaaataa tgattttatt ttgactgata gtgacctgtt
      121 cgttgcaaca aattgataag caatgctttt ttataatgcc aactttgtac aaaaaagttg
      181 gcaccatgga gctggcggcc ttgtgccgct gggggctcct cctcgccctc ttgccccccg
      241 gagccgcgag cacccaagtg tgcaccggca cagacatgaa gctgcggctc cctgccagtc
      301 ccgagaccca cctggacatg ctccgccacc tctaccaggg ctgccaggtg gtgcagggaa
      361 acctggaact cacctacctg cccaccaatg ccagcctgtc cttcctgcag gatatccagg
      421 aggtgcaggg ctacgtgctc atcgctcaca accaagtgag gcaggtccca ctgcagaggc
      481 tgcggattgt gcgaggcacc cagctctttg aggacaacta tgccctggcc gtgctagaca
      541 atggagaccc gctgaacaat accacccctg tcacaggggc ctccccagga ggcctgcggg
      601 agctgcagct tcgaagcctc acagagatct tgaaaggagg ggtcttgatc cagcggaacc
      661 cccagctctg ctaccaggac acgattttgt ggaaggacat cttccacaag aacaaccagc
      721 tggctctcac actgatagac accaaccgct ctcgggcctg ccacccctgt tctccgatgt
      781 gtaagggctc ccgctgctgg ggagagagtt ctgaggattg tcagagcctg acgcgcactg
      841 tctgtgccgg tggctgtgcc cgctgcaagg ggccactgcc cactgactgc tgccatgagc
      901 agtgtgctgc cggctgcacg ggccccaagc actctgactg cctggcctgc ctccacttca
      961 accacagtgg catctgtgag ctgcactgcc cagccctggt cacctacaac acagacacgt
     1021 ttgagtccat gcccaatccc gagggccggt atacattcgg cgccagctgt gtgactgcct
     1081 gtccctacaa ctacctttct acggacgtgg gatcctgcac cctcgtctgc cccctgcaca
     1141 accaagaggt gacagcagag gatggaacac agcggtgtga gaagtgcagc aagccctgtg
     1201 cccgagtgtg ctatggtctg ggcatggagc acttgcgaga ggtgagggca gttaccagtg
     1261 ccaatatcca ggagtttgct ggctgcaaga agatctttgg gagcctggca tttctgccgg
     1321 agagctttga tggggaccca gcctccaaca ctgccccgct ccagccagag cagctccaag
     1381 tgtttgagac tctggaagag atcacaggtt acctatacat ctcagcatgg ccggacagcc
     1441 tgcctgacct cagcgtcttc cagaacctgc aagtaatccg gggacgaatt ctgcacaatg
     1501 gcgcctactc gctgaccctg caagggctgg gcatcagctg gctggggctg cgctcactga
     1561 gggaactggg cagtggactg gccctcatcc accataacac ccacctctgc ttcgtgcaca
     1621 cggtgccctg ggaccagctc tttcggaacc cgcaccaagc tctgctccac actgccaacc
     1681 ggccagagga cgagtgtgtg ggcgagggcc tggcctgcca ccagctgtgc gcccgagggc
     1741 actgctgggg tccagggccc acccagtgtg tcaactgcag ccagttcctt cggggccagg
     1801 agtgcgtgga ggaatgccga gtactgcagg ggctccccag ggagtatgtg aatgccaggc
     1861 actgtttgcc gtgccaccct gagtgtcagc cccagaatgg ctcagtgacc tgttttggac
     1921 cggaggctga ccagtgtgtg gcctgtgccc actataagga ccctcccttc tgcgtggccc
     1981 gctgccccag cggtgtgaaa cctgacctct cctacatgcc catctggaag tttccagatg
     2041 aggagggcgc atgccagcct tgccccatca actgcaccca ctcctgtgtg gacctggatg
     2101 acaagggctg ccccgccgag cagagagcca gccctctgac gtccatcatc tctgcggtgg
     2161 ttggcattct gctggtcgtg gtcttggggg tggtctttgg gatcctcatc aagcgacggc
     2221 agcagaagat ccggaagtac acgatgcgga gactgctgca ggaaacggag ctggtggagc
     2281 cgctgacacc tagcggagcg atgcccaacc aggcgcagat gcggatcctg aaagagacgg
     2341 agctgaggaa ggtgaaggtg cttggatctg gcgcttttgg cacagtctac aagggcatct
     2401 ggatccctga tggggagaat gtgaaaattc cagtggccat caaagtgttg agggaaaaca
     2461 catcccccaa agccaacaaa gaaatcttag acgaagcata cgtgatggct ggtgtgggct
     2521 ccccatatgt ctcccgcctt ctgggcatct gcctgacatc cacggtgcag ctggtgacac
     2581 agcttatgcc ctatggctgc ctcttagacc atgtccggga aaaccgcgga cgcctgggct
     2641 cccaggacct gctgaactgg tgtatgcaga ttgccaaggg gatgagctac ctggaggatg
     2701 tgcggctcgt acacagggac ttggccgctc ggaacgtgct ggtcaagagt cccaaccatg
     2761 tcaaaattac agacttcggg ctggctcggc tgctggacat tgacgagaca gagtaccatg
     2821 cagatggggg caaggtgccc atcaagtgga tggcgctgga gtccattctc cgccggcggt
     2881 tcacccacca gagtgatgtg tggagttatg gtgtgactgt gtgggagctg atgacttttg
     2941 gggccaaacc ttacgatggg atcccagccc gggagatccc tgacctgctg gaaaaggggg
     3001 agcggctgcc ccagcccccc atctgcacca ttgatgtcta catgatcatg gtcaaatgtt
     3061 ggatgattga ctctgaatgt cggccaagat tccgggagtt ggtgtctgaa ttctcccgca
     3121 tggccaggga cccccagcgc tttgtggtca tccagaatga ggacttgggc ccagccagtc
     3181 ccttggacag caccttctac cgctcactgc tggaggacga tgacatgggg gacctggtgg
     3241 atgctgagga gtatctggta ccccagcagg gcttcttctg tccagaccct gccccgggcg
     3301 ctgggggcat ggtccaccac aggcaccgca gctcatctac caggagtggc ggtggggacc
     3361 tgacactagg gctggagccc tctgaagagg aggcccccag gtctccactg gcaccctccg
     3421 aaggggctgg ctccgatgta tttgatggtg acctgggaat gggggcagcc aaggggctgc
     3481 aaagcctccc cacacatgac cccagccctc tacagcggta cagtgaggac cccacagtac
     3541 ccctgccctc tgagactgat ggctacgttg cccccctgac ctgcagcccc cagcctgaat
     3601 atgtgaacca gccagatgtt cggccccagc ccccttcgcc ccgagagggc cctctgcctg
     3661 ctgcccgacc tgctggtgcc actctggaaa ggcccaagac tctctcccca gggaagaatg
     3721 gggtcgtcaa agacgttttt gcctttgggg gtgccgtgga gaaccccgag tacttgacac
     3781 cccagggagg agctgcccct cagccccacc ctcctcctgc cttcagccca gccttcgaca
     3841 acctctatta ctgggaccag gacccaccag agcggggggc tccacccagc accttcaaag
     3901 ggacacctac ggcagagaac ccagagtacc tgggtctgga cgtgccagtg tcaactttct
     3961 tgtacaaagt tggcattata ggaaagcatt gcttatcaat ttgttgcaac gaacaggtca
     4021 ctatcagtca aaataaaatc attatttgca tgcaagctta gatcctctag accagccagg
     4081 acagaaatgc ctcgacttcg ctgctaccca aggttgccgg gtgacgcaca ccgtggaaac
     4141 ggatgaaggc acgaacccag tggacataag cctgttcggt tcgtaagctg taatgcaagt
     4201 agcgtatgcg ctcacgcaac tggtccagaa ccttgaccga acgcagcggt ggtaacggcg
     4261 cagtggcggt tttcatggct tgttatgact gtttttttgg ggtacagtct atgcctcggg
     4321 catccaagca gcaagcgcgt tacgccgtgg gtcgatgttt gatgttatgg agcagcaacg
     4381 atgttacgca gcagggcagt cgccctaaaa caaagttaaa cattatgagg gaagcggtga
     4441 tcgccgaagt atcgactcaa ctatcagagg tagttggcgt catcgagcgc catctcgaac
     4501 cgacgttgct ggccgtacat ttgtacggct ccgcagtgga tggcggcctg aagccacaca
     4561 gtgatattga tttgctggtt acggtgaccg taaggcttga tgaaacaacg cggcgagctt
     4621 tgatcaacga ccttttggaa acttcggctt cccctggaga gagcgagatt ctccgcgctg
     4681 tagaagtcac cattgttgtg cacgacgaca tcattccgtg gcgttatcca gctaagcgcg
     4741 aactgcaatt tggagaatgg cagcgcaatg acattcttgc aggtatcttc gagccagcca
     4801 cgatcgacat tgatctggct atcttgctga caaaagcaag agaacatagc gttgccttgg
     4861 taggtccagc ggcggaggaa ctctttgatc cggttcctga acaggatcta tttgaggcgc
     4921 taaatgaaac cttaacgcta tggaactcgc cgcccgactg ggctggcgat gagcgaaatg
     4981 tagtgcttac gttgtcccgc atttggtaca gcgcagtaac cggcaaaatc gcgccgaagg
     5041 atgtcgctgc cgactgggca atggagcgcc tgccggccca gtatcagccc gtcatacttg
     5101 aagctagaca ggcttatctt ggacaagaag aagatcgctt ggcctcgcgc gcagatcagt
     5161 tggaagaatt tgtccactac gtgaaaggcg agatcaccaa ggtagtcggc aaataaccct
     5221 cgagccaccc atgaccaaaa tcccttaacg tgagttacgc gtcgttccac tgagcgtcag
     5281 accccgtaga aaagatcaaa ggatcttctt gagatccttt ttttctgcgc gtaatctgct
     5341 gcttgcaaac aaaaaaacca ccgctaccag cggtggtttg tttgccggat caagagctac
     5401 caactctttt tccgaaggta actggcttca gcagagcgca gataccaaat actgtccttc
     5461 tagtgtagcc gtagttaggc caccacttca agaactctgt agcaccgcct acatacctcg
     5521 ctctgctaat cctgttacca gtggctgctg ccagtggcga taagtcgtgt cttaccgggt
     5581 tggactcaag acgatagtta ccggataagg cgcagcggtc gggctgaacg gggggttcgt
     5641 gcacacagcc cagcttggag cgaacgacct acaccgaact gagataccta cagcgtgagc
     5701 attgagaaag cgccacgctt cccgaaggga gaaaggcgga caggtatccg gtaagcggca
     5761 gggtcggaac aggagagcgc acgagggagc ttccaggggg aaacgcctgg tatctttata
     5821 gtcctgtcgg gtttcgccac ctctgacttg agcgtcgatt tttgtgatgc tcgtcagggg
     5881 ggcggagcct atggaaaaac gccagcaacg cggccttttt acggttcctg gccttttgct
     5941 ggccttttgc tcacatgttc tttcctgcgt tatcccctga ttctgtggat aaccgtatta
     6001 ccgcctttga gtgagctgat accgctcgcc gcagccgaac gaccgagcgc agcgagtcag
     6061 tgagcgagga agcggaagag cgcccaatac gcaaaccgcc tctccccgcg cgttggccga
     6121 ttcattaatg cagctggcac gacaggtttc ccgactggaa agcgggcagt gagcgcaacg
     6181 caattaatac gcgtaccgct agccaggaag agtttgtaga aacgcaaaaa ggccatccgt
     6241 caggatggcc ttctgcttag tttgatgcct ggcagtttat ggcgggcgtc ctgcccgcca
     6301 ccctccgggc cgttgcttca caacgttcaa atccgctccc ggcggatttg tcctactcag
     6361 gagagcgttc accgacaaac aacagataaa acgaaaggcc cagtcttccg actgagcctt
     6421 tcgttttatt tgatgcctgg cagttcccta ctctcgcg
//
