[The description below was written by a language model from this plasmid's Addgene catalogue record and the feature table of its GenBank file.]
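Description:
R777-E062 Hs.ERBB2-nostop is a Gateway entry clone built on the pDonor-255 backbone and carrying the human ERBB2 open reading frame (reference transcript NM_004448.3), which encodes the receptor tyrosine kinase also known as HER2/neu. The circular plasmid is 6,458 bp, made up of a 3,765 bp insert in a backbone of about 2.7 kb. It is maintained in E. coli through a high-copy ColE1/pUC-type origin of replication. Selection is with spectinomycin, conferred by the aadA aminoglycoside adenylyltransferase gene, which also gives streptomycin resistance.

The insert lies between attL1 and attL2 recombination sites, although the feature table does not annotate the ERBB2 coding sequence itself. These sites allow LR Clonase to transfer the ORF directionally into any attR-containing destination vector. Because the native stop codon has been omitted, translation can continue through the downstream recombination site into a C-terminal tag, reporter or other fusion partner supplied by the destination vector. As is usual for an entry clone, no promoter for expressing the insert is annotated, so expression depends on the destination vector chosen. The rrnB T1 and T2 transcription terminators sit upstream of the attL1 side of the cassette, where they presumably limit read-through from the backbone into the insert. M13 forward primer sites next to attL1 provide a way to sequence into the 5′ end of the ORF. The construct serves as a source clone for generating C-terminally fused ERBB2 expression constructs.
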