Addgene plasmid #70346: R777-E062 Hs.ERBB2-nostop
Purpose: Gateway ORF clone of human ERBB2 [NM_004448.3] without stop codon (for C-terminal fusions)
Depositing lab: Dominic Esposito. Depositing organization: National Cancer Institute (NCI).
Backbone
  Vector backbone: pDonor-255
  Backbone size w/o insert (bp): 2693
  Vector type: Gateway Entry Clone
Growth in bacteria
  Bacterial resistance: Spectinomycin, 50 μg/mL
  Growth temperature: 37°C
  Growth strain: DH10B
  Copy number: High Copy
Gene/Insert
  Gene/Insert name: ERBB2 (alt name: NM_004448.3)
  Species: H. sapiens (human)
  Insert size (bp): 3765
  Entrez Gene: ERBB2 (a.k.a. CD340, HER-2, HER-2/neu, HER2, MLN 19, MLN-19, NEU, NGL, TKR1, VSCN2, c-ERB-2, c-ERB2, p185(erbB2))
  Cloning method: Gateway Cloning
  Sequencing primers: 5′ M13F 23-mer (5'-CCCAGTCACGACGTTGTAAAACG); 3′ attLR 23-mer (5'-TAACATCAGAGATTTTGAGACAC)
Terms and licenses: Academic/Nonprofit Terms; Industry Terms: Not Available to Industry
How to cite: R777-E062 Hs.ERBB2-nostop was a gift from Dominic Esposito (Addgene plasmid # 70346 ; http://n2t.net/addgene:70346 ; RRID:Addgene_70346)
