>Addgene plasmid #70346 | R777-E062 Hs.ERBB2-nostop | addgene partial sequence | sequence record 129362 | pCR8_R1 5'-cgaaccgaacaggcttatgt-3'
GTGCGTCACCCGGCAACCTTGGGTAGCAGCGAAGTCGAGGCATTTCTGTCCTGGCTGGTCTAGAGGATCT
AAGCTTGCATGCAAATAATGATTTTATTTTGACTGATAGTGACCTGTTCGTTGCAACAAATTGATAAGCA
ATGCTTTCCTATAATGCCAACTTTGTACAAGAAAGTTGACACTGGCACGTCCAGACCCAGGTACTCTGGG
TTCTCTGCCGTAGGTGTCCCTTTGAAGGTGCTGGGTGGAGCCCCCCGCTCTGGTGGGTCCTGGTCCCAGT
AATAGAGGTTGTCGAAGGCTGGGCTGAAGGCAGGAGGAGGGTGGGGCTGAGGGGCAGCTCCTCCCTGGGG
TGTCAAGTACTCGGGGTTCTCCACGGCACCCCCAAAGGCAAAAACGTCTTTGACGACCCCATTCTTCCCT
GGGGAGAGAGTCTTGGGCCTTTCCAGAGTGGCACCAGCAGGTCGGGCAGCAGGCAGAGGGCCCTCTCGGG
GCGAAGGGGGCTGGGGCCGAACATCTGGCTGGTTCACATATTCAGGCTGGGGGCTGCAGGTCAGGGGGGC
AACGTAGCCATCAGTCTCAGAGGGCAGGGGTACTGTGGGGTCCTCACTGTACCGCTGTAGAGGGCTGGGG
TCATGTGTGGGGAGGCTTTGCAGCCCCTTGGCTGCCCCCATTCCCAGGTCACCATCAAATACATCGGAGC
CAGCCCCTTCGGAGGGTGCCAGTGGAGACCTGGGGGCCTCCTCTTCAGAGGGCTCCAGCCCTAGTGTCAG
GTCCCCACCGCCACTCCTGGTAGATGAGCTGCGGTGCCTGTGGTGGACCATGCCCCCAGCGCCCGGGGCA
